Addgene plasmid #72962: pBP-ORF-mCherry
Purpose: Level 0 Entry vector" ORF - mCherry "
Depositing lab: Paul Freemont. Depositing organization: Imperial College London. Publication: EcoFlex: A Multifunctional MoClo Kit for E. coli Synthetic Biology. Moore SJ, Lai HE, Kelwick RJ, Chee SM, Bell DJ, Polizzi KM, Freemont PS. ACS Synth Biol. 2016 May 2. 10.1021/acssynbio.6b00031 PubMed 27096716.
Backbone
  Vector backbone: pSB1C3
  Backbone manufacturer: iGEM
  Backbone size w/o insert (bp): 2792
  Vector type: Synthetic Biology
Growth in bacteria
  Bacterial resistance: Chloramphenicol, 25 μg/mL
  Growth temperature: 37°C
  Growth strain: JM109
  Copy number: High Copy
Gene/Insert
  Gene/Insert name: mCherry fluorescent protein
  Species: Synthetic
  Mutation: CAT gene - C435G (nucleotide) - silent mutagenesis to remove BsmBI site
  Cloning method: Restriction Enzyme; 5′ cloning site Unknown (unknown if destroyed); 3′ cloning site Unknown (unknown if destroyed)
  Sequencing primers: 5′ VF2 (5' tgccacctgacgtctaagaa 3'); 3′ VR (5' attaccgcctttgagtgagc 3')
Terms and licenses: Academic/Nonprofit Terms; Industry Terms: Not Available to Industry
How to cite: pBP-ORF-mCherry was a gift from Paul Freemont (Addgene plasmid # 72962 ; http://n2t.net/addgene:72962 ; RRID:Addgene_72962)
