[The description below was written by a language model from this plasmid's Addgene catalogue record and pLannotate feature annotations shown in this document.]
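Description:
pBP-ORF-mCherry is a Level 0 entry vector from the EcoFlex MoClo kit, a modular Golden Gate-style assembly system for synthetic biology in E. coli. It is built on the iGEM pSB1C3 backbone and holds a single basic part, the open reading frame of the red fluorescent protein mCherry, ready to be combined with other Level 0 parts (such as promoters, ribosome binding sites and terminators) into higher-level transcription units. The plasmid is propagated in E. coli at high copy number from a ColE1/pUC-type origin and is selected with chloramphenicol through a cat gene driven by its native cat promoter and followed by the lambda t0 terminator. The cat coding sequence carries a silent nucleotide change (C435G) that removes an internal BsmBI site, consistent with the need to keep the backbone free of Type IIS sites used during assembly.

In the annotated 2,792 nt sequence, the mCherry CDS sits just downstream of a BioBrick prefix. No promoter or ribosome binding site is annotated upstream of it, as expected for an ORF-only part that is not meant to be expressed from this vector. The insert region is flanked by transcription terminators, a putative bacterial terminator upstream and the his operon terminator downstream, which insulate the cloning site from read-through transcription. The record lists the flanking cloning sites as unknown, and no Type IIS sites or fusion overhangs are annotated. The stated backbone size without insert equals the full sequence length, so that figure appears to describe the whole plasmid. The part is typically used as a reporter ORF for building and testing expression cassettes.
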