Features (pLannotate 1.2.2; 8 found; start..end, strand, type, name):
     23..80      +  terminator     his operon terminator: This putative transcriptin terminator from the E. coli his operon has a 2-bp deletion introduced during synthesis. Its efficiency has not been determined.
    275..863     -  rep_origin     ori: high-copy-number ColE1/pMB1/pBR322/pUC origin of replication
   1046..1140    -  terminator     lambda t0 terminator: transcription terminator from phage lambda
   1164..1820    -  CDS            cat: CAT_ECOLX - Experimental evidence at protein level: Swiss-Prot protein existence level 1. This enzyme is an effector of chloramphenicol resistance in bacteria. From Escherichia coli. This protein is used as a marker in many commonly used cloning vectors, such as pACYC184.
   1821..1918    -  promoter       cat promoter: promoter of the E. coli cat gene encoding chloramphenicol acetyltransferase
   2004..2047    -  terminator     bacterial terminator: putative bacterial transcription terminator
   2050..2071    +  misc_feature   BioBrick prefix: BioBrick prefix for parts that do not start with "ATG"
   2081..2788    +  CDS            mCherry: mCherry is a basic (constitutively fluorescent) red fluorescent protein published in 2004, derived from Discosoma sp.. It is reported to be a very rapidly-maturing monomer with low acid sensitivity.
>Addgene plasmid #72962 | pBP-ORF-mCherry | depositor full sequence | sequence record 447500 | pBP-ORF-mCherry sequence 2792 bps
GATCCTCGAAGAGACCCTGCAGTCCGGCAAAAAAGGGCAAGGTGTCACCACCCTGCCCTTTTTCTTTAAA
ACCGAAAAGATTACTTCGCGTTATGCAGGCTTCCTCGCTCACTGACTCGCTGCGCTCGGTCGTTCGGCTG
CGGCGAGCGGTATCAGCTCACTCAAAGGCGGTAATACGGTTATCCACAGAATCAGGGGATAACGCAGGAA
AGAACATGTGAGCAAAAGGCCAGCAAAAGGCCAGGAACCGTAAAAAGGCCGCGTTGCTGGCGTTTTTCCA
CAGGCTCCGCCCCCCTGACGAGCATCACAAAAATCGACGCTCAAGTCAGAGGTGGCGAAACCCGACAGGA
CTATAAAGATACCAGGCGTTTCCCCCTGGAAGCTCCCTCGTGCGCTCTCCTGTTCCGACCCTGCCGCTTA
CCGGATACCTGTCCGCCTTTCTCCCTTCGGGAAGCGTGGCGCTTTCTCATAGCTCACGCTGTAGGTATCT
CAGTTCGGTGTAGGTCGTTCGCTCCAAGCTGGGCTGTGTGCACGAACCCCCCGTTCAGCCCGACCGCTGC
GCCTTATCCGGTAACTATCGTCTTGAGTCCAACCCGGTAAGACACGACTTATCGCCACTGGCAGCAGCCA
CTGGTAACAGGATTAGCAGAGCGAGGTATGTAGGCGGTGCTACAGAGTTCTTGAAGTGGTGGCCTAACTA
CGGCTACACTAGAAGAACAGTATTTGGTATCTGCGCTCTGCTGAAGCCAGTTACCTTCGGAAAAAGAGTT
GGTAGCTCTTGATCCGGCAAACAAACCACCGCTGGTAGCGGTGGTTTTTTTGTTTGCAAGCAGCAGATTA
CGCGCAGAAAAAAAGGATCTCAAGAAGATCCTTTGATCTTTTCTACGGGGTCTGACGCTCAGTGGAACGA
AAACTCACGTTAAGGGATTTTGGTCATGAGATTATCAAAAAGGATCTTCACCTAGATCCTTTTAAATTAA
AAATGAAGTTTTAAATCAATCTAAAGTATATATGAGTAAACTTGGTCTGACAGCTCGAGGCTTGGATTCT
CACCAATAAAAAACGCCCGGCGGCAACCGAGCGTTCTGAACAAATCCAGATGGAGTTCTGAGGTCATTAC
TGGATCTATCAACAGGAGTCCAAGCGAGCTCGATATCAAATTACGCCCCGCCCTGCCACTCATCGCAGTA
CTGTTGTAATTCATTAAGCATTCTGCCGACATGGAAGCCATCACAAACGGCATGATGAACCTGAATCGCC
AGCGGCATCAGCACCTTGTCGCCTTGCGTATAATATTTGCCCATGGTGAAAACGGGGGCGAAGAAGTTGT
CCATATTGGCCACGTTTAAATCAAAACTGGTGAAACTCACCCAGGGATTGGCTGACACGAAAAACATATT
CTCAATAAACCCTTTAGGGAAATAGGCCAGGTTTTCACCGTAACACGCCACATCTTGCGAATATATGTGT
AGAAACTGCCGGAAATCGTCGTGGTATTCACTCCAGAGCGATGAAAACGTTTCAGTTTGCTCATGGAAAA
CGGTGTAACAAGGGTGAACACTATCCCATATCACCAGCTCACCGTCTTTCATTGCCATACGAAATTCCGG
ATGAGCATTCATCAGGCGGGCAAGAATGTGAATAAAGGCCGGATAAAACTTGTGCTTATTTTTCTTTACG
GTCTTTAAAAAGGCCGTAATATCCAGCTGAACGGTCTGGTTATAGGTACATTGAGCAACTGACTGAAATG
CCTCAAAATGTTCTTTACGATGCCATTGGGATATATCAACGGTGGTATATCCAGTGATTTTTTTCTCCAT
TTTAGCTTCCTTAGCTCCTGAAAATCTCGATAACTCAAAAAATACGCCCGGTAGTGATCTTATTTCATTA
TGGTGAAAGTTGGAACCTCTTACGTGCCCGATCAACTCGAGTGCCACCTGACGTCTAAGAAACCATTATT
ATCATGACATTAACCTATAAAAATAGGCGTATCACGAGGCAGAATTTCAGATAAAAAAAATCCTTAGCTT
TCGCTAAGGATGATTTCTGGAATTCGCGGCCGCTTCTAGAGGTCTCACATATGGTGAGCAAGGGCGAGGA
GGATAACATGGCCATCATCAAGGAGTTCATGCGCTTCAAGGTGCACATGGAGGGCTCCGTGAACGGCCAC
GAGTTCGAGATCGAGGGCGAGGGCGAGGGCCGCCCCTACGAGGGCACCCAGACCGCCAAGCTGAAGGTGA
CCAAGGGTGGCCCCCTGCCCTTCGCCTGGGACATCCTGTCCCCTCAGTTCATGTACGGCTCCAAGGCCTA
CGTGAAGCACCCCGCCGACATCCCCGACTACTTGAAGCTGTCCTTCCCCGAGGGCTTCAAGTGGGAGCGC
GTGATGAACTTCGAGGACGGCGGCGTGGTGACCGTGACCCAGGACTCCTCCTTGCAGGACGGCGAGTTCA
TCTACAAGGTGAAGCTGCGCGGCACCAACTTCCCCTCCGACGGCCCCGTAATGCAGAAGAAGACCATGGG
CTGGGAGGCCTCCTCCGAGCGGATGTACCCCGAGGACGGCGCCCTGAAGGGCGAGATCAAGCAGAGGCTG
AAGCTGAAGGACGGCGGCCACTACGACGCTGAGGTCAAGACCACCTACAAGGCCAAGAAGCCCGTGCAGC
TGCCCGGCGCCTACAACGTCAACATCAAGTTGGACATCACCTCCCACAACGAGGACTACACCATCGTGGA
ACAGTACGAACGCGCCGAGGGCCGCCACTCCACCGGCGGCATGGACGAGCTGTACAAGTAAG
