>Addgene plasmid #72962 | pBP-ORF-mCherry | depositor partial sequence | sequence record 133807 | Backbone pBP-ORF
GGTCTCACATATGGTGAGCAAGGGCGAGGAGGATAACATGGCCATCATCAAGGAGTTCATGCGCTTCAAG
GTGCACATGGAGGGCTCCGTGAACGGCCACGAGTTCGAGATCGAGGGCGAGGGCGAGGGCCGCCCCTACG
AGGGCACCCAGACCGCCAAGCTGAAGGTGACCAAGGGTGGCCCCCTGCCCTTCGCCTGGGACATCCTGTC
CCCTCAGTTCATGTACGGCTCCAAGGCCTACGTGAAGCACCCCGCCGACATCCCCGACTACTTGAAGCTG
TCCTTCCCCGAGGGCTTCAAGTGGGAGCGCGTGATGAACTTCGAGGACGGCGGCGTGGTGACCGTGACCC
AGGACTCCTCCTTGCAGGACGGCGAGTTCATCTACAAGGTGAAGCTGCGCGGCACCAACTTCCCCTCCGA
CGGCCCCGTAATGCAGAAGAAGACCATGGGCTGGGAGGCCTCCTCCGAGCGGATGTACCCCGAGGACGGC
GCCCTGAAGGGCGAGATCAAGCAGAGGCTGAAGCTGAAGGACGGCGGCCACTACGACGCTGAGGTCAAGA
CCACCTACAAGGCCAAGAAGCCCGTGCAGCTGCCCGGCGCCTACAACGTCAACATCAAGTTGGACATCAC
CTCCCACAACGAGGACTACACCATCGTGGAACAGTACGAACGCGCCGAGGGCCGCCACTCCACCGGCGGC
ATGGACGAGCTGTACAAGTAAGGATCCTCGAAGAGACC
