>Addgene plasmid #72962 | pBP-ORF-mCherry | addgene partial sequence | sequence record 140572 | RNAde-BB-1F 5'-tgccacctgacgtctaagaa-3'
ATAGGCGTATCACGAGGCAGAATTTCAGATAAAAAAAATCCTTAGCTTTCGCTAAGGATGATTTCTGGAA
TTCGCGGCCGCTTCTAGAATCTAGAGACGCATAGGTCTCACATATGGTGAGCAAGGGCGAGGAGGATAAC
ATGGCCATCATCAAGGAGTTCATGCGCTTCAAGGTGCACATGGAGGGCTCCGTGAACGGCCACGAGTTCG
AGATCGAGGGCGAGGGCGAGGGCCGCCCCTACGAGGGCACCCAGACCGCCAAGCTGAAGGTGACCAAGGG
TGGCCCCCTGCCCTTCGCCTGGGACATCCTGTCCCCTCAGTTCATGTACGGCTCCAAGGCCTACGTGAAG
CACCCCGCCGACATCCCCGACTACTTGAAGCTGTCCTTCCCCGAGGGCTTCAAGTGGGAGCGCGTGATGA
ACTTCGAGGACGGCGGCGTGGTGACCGTGACCCAGGACTCCTCCTTGCAGGACGGCGAGTTCATCTACAA
GGTGAAGCTGCGCGGCACCAACTTCCCCTCCGACGGCCCCGTAATGCAGAAGAAGACCATGGGCTGGGAG
GCCTCCTCCGAGCGGATGTACCCCGAGGACGGCGCCCTGAAGGGCGAGATCAAGCAGAGGCTGAAGCTGA
AGGACGGCGGCCACTACGACGCTGAGGTCAAGACCACCTACAAGGCCAAGAAGCCCGTGCAGCTGCCCGG
CGCCTACAACGTCAACATCAAGTTGGACATCACCTCCCACAACGAGGACTACACCATCGTGGAACAGTAC
GAACGCGCCGAGGGCCGCCACTCCACCGGCGGCATGGACGAGCTGTACAAGTAAGGATCCTCGAAGAGAC
CCATGCCGTCTCATTAGCTGCAGTCCGGCAAA
