>Addgene plasmid #72962 | pBP-ORF-mCherry | addgene partial sequence | sequence record 141376 | RNAde-BB-2R 5'-attaccgcctttgagtgagc -3'
GCAGCGAGTCAGTGAGCGAGGAAGCCTGCATAACGCGAAGTAATCTTTTCGGTTTTAAAGAAAAAGGGCA
GGGTGGTGACACCTTGCCCTTTTTTGCCGGACTGCAGCTAATGAGACGGCATGGGTCTCTTCGAGGATCC
TTACTTGTACAGCTCGTCCATGCCGCCGGTGGAGTGGCGGCCCTCGGCGCGTTCGTACTGTTCCACGATG
GTGTAGTCCTCGTTGTGGGAGGTGATGTCCAACTTGATGTTGACGTTGTAGGCGCCGGGCAGCTGCACGG
GCTTCTTGGCCTTGTAGGTGGTCTTGACCTCAGCGTCGTAGTGGCCGCCGTCCTTCAGCTTCAGCCTCTG
CTTGATCTCGCCCTTCAGGGCGCCGTCCTCGGGGTACATCCGCTCGGAGGAGGCCTCCCAGCCCATGGTC
TTCTTCTGCATTACGGGGCCGTCGGAGGGGAAGTTGGTGCCGCGCAGCTTCACCTTGTAGATGAACTCGC
CGTCCTGCAAGGAGGAGTCCTGGGTCACGGTCACCACGCCGCCGTCCTCGAAGTTCATCACGCGCTCCCA
CTTGAAGCCCTCGGGGAAGGACAGCTTCAAGTAGTCGGGGATGTCGGCGGGGTGCTTCACGTAGGCCTTG
GAGCCGTACATGAACTGAGGGGACAGGATGTCCCAGGCGAAGGGCAGGGGGCCACCCTTGGTCACCTTCA
GCTTGGCGGTCTGGGTGCCCTCGTAGGGGCGGCCCTCGCCCTCGCCCTCGATCTCGAACTCGTGGCCGTT
CACGGAGCCCTCCATGTGCACCTTGAAGCGCATGAACTCCTTGATGATGGCCATGTTATCCTCCTCGCCC
TTGCTCACCATATGTGAGACCTATGCGTCTCTAGAT
